Addgene plasmid #57857: mKO2-Beta-Catenin-20
Purpose: Localization: Tight Junctions, Excitation: 551, Emission: 565
Depositing lab: Michael Davidson. Depositing organization: Florida State University, Tallahassee.
Backbone
  Vector backbone: mKO2
  Backbone size w/o insert (bp): 4750
  Vector type: Mammalian Expression
  Selectable markers: Neomycin (select with G418)
Growth in bacteria
  Bacterial resistance: Kanamycin, 50 μg/mL
  Growth temperature: 37°C
  Growth strain: DH5alpha
  Copy number: High Copy
Gene/Insert
  Gene/Insert name: Beta-Catenin (alt name: NM_001165902.1)
  Species: M. musculus (mouse)
  Entrez Gene: Ctnnb1 (a.k.a. Bfc, Catnb, Mesc)
  Promoter: CMV
  Tag / fusion protein: mKO2
  Cloning method: Unknown
  Sequencing primers: 5′ CMV-F; 3′ SV40pA-R
Terms and licenses: Academic/Nonprofit Terms; Industry Terms: Not Available to Industry
Depositor comments: . Excitation = 551; Emission = 565
How to cite: mKO2-Beta-Catenin-20 was a gift from Michael Davidson (Addgene plasmid # 57857 ; http://n2t.net/addgene:57857 ; RRID:Addgene_57857)
