[The description below was written by a language model from this plasmid's Addgene catalogue record.]
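Description:
mKO2-Beta-Catenin-20 is a mammalian expression plasmid that produces mouse beta-catenin (Ctnnb1) fused to the orange fluorescent protein mKO2. It is built on an mKO2 fluorescent-protein backbone of about 4.75 kb (excluding the insert). The plasmid is maintained at high copy in E. coli under kanamycin selection. It also carries a neomycin resistance marker, so transfected mammalian cells can be selected with G418 to obtain stable lines. The record gives no feature table, so the replication origin and the promoter driving the resistance marker are not documented. The use of an SV40 polyA reverse sequencing primer suggests the expression cassette ends in an SV40 polyadenylation signal.

Expression of the fusion is driven by the CMV promoter, a strong constitutive promoter in most mammalian cell types. The record lists mKO2 as the tag but does not say whether it sits at the N- or C-terminus of beta-catenin. The "20" in the name may refer to a linker length, but this is not stated either, and the cloning method is listed as unknown.

The construct is intended as a live-cell or fixed-cell localization marker. The depositor annotates its localization as tight junctions, in keeping with beta-catenin's role as a component of cell–cell adhesion complexes. The fluorophore's excitation and emission peaks are given as 551 nm and 565 nm, which places the signal in the orange channel and allows it to be combined with green or far-red labels in multicolour imaging.
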