>Addgene plasmid #57857 | mKO2-Beta-Catenin-20 | depositor partial sequence | sequence record 89009 | insert sequence
GTCAGATCCGCTAGCGCTACCGGTCGCCACCATGGTGAGTGTGATTAAACCAGAGATGAAGATGAGGTAC
TACATGGACGGCTCCGTCAATGGGCATGAGTTCACAATTGAAGGTGAAGGCACAGGCAGACCTTACGAGG
GACATCAAGAGATGACACTACGCGTCACAATGGCCGAGGGCGGGCCAATGCCTTTCGCGTTTGACTTAGT
GTCACACGTGTTCTGTTACGGCCACAGAGTATTTACTAAATATCCAGAAGAGATACCAGACTATTTCAAA
CAAGCATTTCCTGAAGGCCTGTCATGGGAAAGGTCGTTGGAGTTCGAAGATGGTGGGTCCGCTTCAGTCA
GTGCGCATATAAGCCTTAGAGGAAACACCTTCTACCACAAATCCAAATTTACTGGGGTTAACTTTCCTGC
CGATGGTCCTATCATGCAAAACCAAAGTGTTGATTGGGAGCCATCAACCGAGAAAATTACTGCCAGCGAC
GGAGTTCTGAAGGGTGATGTTACGATGTACCTAAAACTTGAAGGAGGCGGCAATCACAAATGCCAAATGA
AGACTACTTACAAGGCGGCAAAAGAGATTCTTGAAATGCCAGGAGACCATTACATCGGCCATCGCCTCGT
CAGGAAAACCGAAGGCAACATTACTGAGCAGGTAGAAGATGCAGTAGCTCATAGCTCCGGACTCAGATCT
CGAGCTCAAGCTTCGAATTCTGCAGTCGACGGTACCGCGGCCACCATGGCTACTCAAGCTGACCTGATGG
AGTTGGACATGGCCATGGAGCCGGACAGAAAAGCTGCTGTCAGCCACTGGCAGCAGCAGTCTTACTTGGA
TTCTGGAATCCATTCTGGTGCCACCACCACAGCTCCTTCCCTGAGTGGCAAGGGCAACCCTGAGGAAGAA
GATGTTGACACCTCCCAAGTCCTTTATGAATGGGAGCAAGGCTTTTCCCAGTCCTTCACGCAAGAGCAAG
TAGCTGATATTGACGGGCAGTATGCAATGACTAGGGCTCAGAGGGTCCGAGCTGCCATGTTCCCTGAGAC
GCTAGATGAGGGCATGCAGATCCCATCCACGCAGTTTGACGCTGCTCATCCCACTAATGTCCAGCGCTTG
GCTGAACCATCACAGATGTTGAAA
[1614 nt withheld, positions 1145-2758]
AAGCGGCTTTCAGTCGAGCTGACCAGTTCCCTCTTCAGGACAGAGCCAATGGCTTGGAATGAGACTGCAG
ATCTTGGACTGGACATTGGTGCCCAGGGAGAAGCCCTTGGATATCGCCAGGATGATCCCAGCTACCGTTC
TTTTCACTCTGGTGGATACGGCCAGGATGCCTTGGGGATGGACCCTATGATGGAGCATGAGATGGGTGGC
CACCACCCTGGTGCTGACTATCCAGTTGATGGGCTGCCTGATCTGGGACACGCCCAGGACCTCATGGATG
GGCTGCCCCCAGGTGATAGCAATCAGCTGGCCTGGTTTGATACTGACCTGTAAAAGCTTGGATCCACCGG
ATCTAGATAACTGATC
