>Addgene plasmid #57857 | mKO2-Beta-Catenin-20 | addgene partial sequence | sequence record 101012 | SV40pA-R 5'-GAAATTTGTGATGCTATTGC-3'
ACAACAACAATTGCATTCATTTTATGTTTCAGGTTCAGGGGGAGGTGTGGGAGGTTTTTTAAAGCAAGTA
AAACCTCTACAAATGTGGTATGGCTGATTATGATCAGTTATCTAGATCCGGTGGATCCAAGCTTTTACAG
GTCAGTATCAAACCAGGCCAGCTGATTGCTATCACCTGGGGGCAGCCCATCCATGAGGTCCTGGGCGTGT
CCCAGATCAGGCAGCCCATCAACTGGATAGTCAGCACCAGGGTGGTGGCCACCCATCTCATGCTCCATCA
TAGGGTCCATCCCCAAGGCATCCTGGCCGTATCCACCAGAGTGAAAAGAACGGTAGCTGGGATCATCCTG
GCGATATCCAAGGGCTTCTCCCTGGGCACCAATGTCCAGTCCAAGATCTGCAGTCTCATTCCAAGCCATT
GGCTCTGTCCTGAAGAGGGAACTGGTCAGCTCGACTGAAAGCCGCTT
[418 nt withheld, positions 468-885]
